>Addgene plasmid #101817 | pCRRNA-G20-R18 | addgene full sequence | sequence record 197181 | Addgene NGS Result
CCCGTAACCTGTCGGATCACCGGAAAGGACCCGTAAAGTGATAATGATTATCATCTACATATCACAACGT
GCGTGGAGGGTCTAGGGCGGCGGATTTGTCCTACTCAGGAGAGCGTTCACCGACAAACAACAGATAAAAC
GAAAGGCCCAGTCTTTCGACTGAGCCTTTCGTTTTATTTGATGCCTCTAGCACGCGTACCATGGGATCCT
ATTTCTTAATAACTAAAAATATGGTATAATACTCTTAATAAATGCAGTAATACAGGGGCTTTTCAAGACT
GAAGTCTAGCTGAGACAAATAGTGCGATTACGAAATTTTTTAGACAAAAATAGTCTACGAGGTTTTAGAG
CTATGCTGTTTTGAATGGTCCCAAAACCCTTCACCTTCACCACGAACAGAGAATTTGGTTTTAGAGCTAT
GCTGTTTTGAATGGTCCCAAAACAGTTTGGCGGAGTGGGTGCCTTCATACGGAGTTTTAGAGCTATGCTG
TTTTGAATGGTCCCAAAACTTCAGCACACTGAGACTTGTTGAGTTGAATTCATGAGTATTAAGTATTGTT
TTATGGCTGATAAATTTCTTTGAATTTCTCCTTGATTATTTGTTATAAAAGTTATAAAATAATCTTGTTG
GAACCATTCAAAACAGCATAGCAAGTTAAAATAAGGCTAGTCCGTTATCAACTTGAAAAAGTGGCACCGA
GTCGGTGCTTTTTTTGATACTTCTATTCTACTCTGACTGCAAACCAAAAAAACAAGCGCTTTCAAAACGC
TTGTTTTATCATTTTTAGGGAAATTAATCTCTTAATCCTTTTATCATTCTACATTTAGGCGCTGCCATCT
TAAGACGAAAGGGCCTCGTGATACGCCTATTTTTATAGGTTAATGTCATGATAATAATGGTTTCTTAGAC
GTCGGAATTGCCAGCTGGGGCGCCCTCTGGTAAGGTTGGGAAGCCCTGCAAAGTAAACTGGATGGCTTTC
TTGCCGCCAAGGATCTGATGGCGCAGGGGATCAAGATCTGATCAAGAGACAGGATGAGGATCGTTTCGCA
TGATTGAACAAGATGGATTGCACGCAGGTTCTCCGGCCGCTTGGGTGGAGAGGCTATTCGGCTATGACTG
GGCACAACAGACAATCGGCTGCTCTGATGCCGCCGTGTTCCGGCTGTCAGCGCAGGGGCGCCCGGTTCTT
TTTGTCAAGACCGACCTGTCCGGTGCCCTGAATGAACTGCAGGACGAGGCAGCGCGGCTATCGTGGCTGG
CCACGACGGGCGTTCCTTGCGCAGCTGTGCTCGACGTTGTCACTGAAGCGGGAAGGGACTGGCTGCTATT
GGGCGAAGTGCCGGGGCAGGATCTCCTGTCATCTCACCTTGCTCCTGCCGAGAAAGTATCCATCATGGCT
GATGCAATGCGGCGGCTGCATACGCTTGATCCGGCTACCTGCCCATTCGACCACCAAGCGAAACATCGCA
TCGAGCGAGCACGTACTCGGATGGAAGCCGGTCTTGTCGATCAGGATGATCTGGACGAAGAGCATCAGGG
GCTCGCGCCAGCCGAACTGTTCGCCAGGCTCAAGGCGCGCATGCCCGACGGCGAGGATCTCGTCGTGACC
CATGGCGATGCCTGCTTGCCGAATATCATGGTGGAAAATGGCCGCTTTTCTGGATTCATCGACTGTGGCC
GGCTGGGTGTGGCGGACCGCTATCAGGACATAGCGTTGGCTACCCGTGATATTGCTGAAGAGCTTGGCGG
CGAATGGGCTGACCGCTTCCTCGTGCTTTACGGTATCGCCGCTCCCGATTCGCAGCGCATCGCCTTCTAT
CGCCTTCTTGACGAGTTCTTCTGAGCGGGACTCTGGGGTTCGAGAGCTCGCTTGGACTCCTGTTGATAGA
TCCAGTAATGACCTCAGAACTCCATCTGGATTTGTTCAGAACGCTCGGTTGCCGCCGGGCGTTTTTTATT
GGTGAGAATCCAAGCACTAGTCATGACCAAAATCCCTTAACGTGAGTTTTCGTTCCACTGAGCGTCAGAC
CCCGTAGAAAAGATCAAAGGATCTTCTTGAGATCCTTTTTTTCTGCGCGTAATCTGCTGCTTGCAAACAA
AAAAACCACCGCTACCAGCGGTGGTTTGTTTGCCGGATCAAGAGCTACCAACTCTTTTTCCGAAGGTAAC
TGGCTTCAGCAGAGCGCAGATACCAAATACTGTCCTTCTAGTGTAGCCGTAGTTAGGCCACCACTTCAAG
AACTCTGTAGCACCGCCTACATACCTCGCTCTGCTAATCCTGTTACCAGTGGCTGCTGCCAGTGGCGATA
AGTCGTGTCTTACCGGGTTGGACTCAAGACGATAGTTACCGGATAAGGCGCAGCGGTCGGGCTGAACGGG
GGGTTCGTGCACACAGCCCAGCTTGGAGCGAACGACCTACACCGAACTGAGATACCTACAGCGTGAGCTA
TGAGAAAGCGCCACGCTTCCCGAAGGGAGAAAGGCGGACAGGTATCCGGTAAGCGGCAGGGTCGGAACAG
GAGAGCGCACGAGGGAGCTTCCAGGGGGAAACGCCTGGTATCTTTATAGTCCTGTCGGGTTTCGCCACCT
CTGACTTGAGCGTCGATTTTTGTGATGCTCGTCAGGGGGGCGGAGCCTATGGAAAAACGCCAGCAACGCG
GCCTTTTTACGGTTCCTGGCCTTTTGCTGGCCTTTTGCTCACATGTTCTTTCCTGCGTTATCCCCTGATT
CTGTGGATAACCGTATTACCGCCTTTGAGTGAGCTGATACCGCTCGCCGCAGCCGAACGCCCCAAAAAGC
CTCGCTTTCAGCACCTGTCGTTTCCTTTCTTTTCAGAGGGTATTTTAAATAAAAACATTAAGTTATGACG
AAGAAGAACGGAAACGCCTTAAACCGGAAAATTTTCATAAATAGCGAAAACCCGCGAGGTCGCCGC
Features (pLannotate 1.2.2; 11 found; start..end, strand, type, name):
     94..180     -  terminator     rrnB T1 terminator: Escherichia coli rrnB; transcription terminator T1 from the E. coli rrnB gene
    210..341     +  misc_feature   crRNA leader: crRNA leader sequence for the Streptococcus pyogenes CRISPR/Cas system
    342..377     +  repeat_region  DR: direct repeat for the Streptococcus pyogenes CRISPR/Cas system
    408..443     +  repeat_region  DR: direct repeat for the Streptococcus pyogenes CRISPR/Cas system
    474..509     +  repeat_region  DR: direct repeat for the Streptococcus pyogenes CRISPR/Cas system
    630..708     +  misc_RNA       tracrRNA: trans-activating CRISPR RNA for the Streptococcus pyogenes CRISPR/Cas9 system
    899..1018    +  CDS            tnpA (fragment): TN5P_ECOLX - Also known as tnp. Experimental evidence at protein level: Swiss-Prot protein existence level 1. Mediates transposition of transposon Tn5 by a 'cut and paste' mechanism. First, the monomeric transposase binds the 19 bp inverted DNA repeats flanking the transposon. Then, dimerization of the DNA- bound transposase creates a synaptic DNA complex. After nicking of the first DNA strand, excision of the transposon proceeds through a series of intermediates. The transposase then mediates the insertion of the transposon at a new site by strand transfer. The activity of the wild- type tran
   1050..1841    +  CDS            neo: KKA2_KLEPN - Also known as kan, nptII. Experimental evidence at protein level: Swiss-Prot protein existence level 1. Resistance to kanamycin, neomycin, paromomycin, ribostamycin, butirosin and gentamicin B. From Klebsiella pneumoniae.
   1875..1969    +  terminator     lambda t0 terminator: transcription terminator from phage lambda
   2057..2645    +  rep_origin     ori: high-copy-number ColE1/pMB1/pBR322/pUC origin of replication
   2792..79      +  misc_feature   cos (fragment) (across the origin): lambda cos site; allows packaging into phage lambda particles
