[The description below was written by a language model from this plasmid's Addgene catalogue record and pLannotate feature annotations shown in this document.]
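Description:
pCRRNA-G20-R18 is a small (about 2.9 kb) bacterial CRISPR array plasmid built on the pCRRNAcos backbone, designed to repress sfGFP and mCherry independently and with different strengths in a dCas9-based knockdown system. It replicates from a high-copy ColE1/pUC-type origin and is selected with kanamycin through the neo (nptII) aminoglycoside phosphotransferase gene. That gene is preceded by a short Tn5 transposase fragment that is most likely a remnant of the marker's source, and it is followed by the lambda t0 terminator. A partial lambda cos site spans the sequence origin; cos sites permit packaging of plasmid DNA into lambda phage particles, which presumably accounts for the "cos" in the backbone name.

The payload is a minimal Streptococcus pyogenes CRISPR array. The native crRNA leader is followed by three direct repeats that bracket two 30-nt spacers, one directed against sfGFP and the other against mCherry. The record gives the promoter as "Spy 1049", which is not annotated separately in the feature table and may correspond to the leader region. A tracrRNA sequence lies downstream of the array, so both RNA components needed to process the array and load Cas9 are supplied from the same plasmid. No Cas9 or dCas9 gene is present, so it must be provided by the host strain or another construct. An rrnB T1 terminator upstream, in the opposite orientation, insulates the cassette.

The name suggests differing degrees of guide-target complementarity for the GFP and RFP spacers (20 and 18), consistent with the associated work on tuning dCas9's transcription-blocking strength, but the record does not state this explicitly.
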