Addgene plasmid #101817: pCRRNA-G20-R18
Purpose: Repress mCherry and GFP independently, with different strengths
Depositing lab: David Bikard & Sven van Teeffelen. Depositing organization: Institut Pasteur. Publication: Tuning dCas9's ability to block transcription enables robust, noiseless knockdown of bacterial genes. Vigouroux A, Oldewurtel E, Cui L, Bikard D, van Teeffelen S. Mol Syst Biol. 2018 Mar 8;14(3):e7899. PubMed 29519933.
Backbone
  Vector backbone: pCRRNAcos
  Backbone size w/o insert (bp): 2870
  Vector type: CRISPR, Synthetic Biology
Growth in bacteria
  Bacterial resistance: Kanamycin, 50 μg/mL
  Growth temperature: 37°C
  Growth strain: DH5alpha
  Copy number: High Copy
Gene/Insert
  Gene/Insert name: crRNAs targeting GFP and mCherry
  gRNA/shRNA sequence: sfGFP crRNA: CCTTCACCTTCACCACGAACAGAGAATTTG; mCherry crRNA: AGTTTGGCGGAGTGGGTGCCTTCATACGGA
  Species: Synthetic
  Promoter: Spy 1049
  Cloning method: Restriction Enzyme; 5′ cloning site Unknown (unknown if destroyed); 3′ cloning site Unknown (unknown if destroyed)
  Sequencing primers: 5′ TTACTTTGCAGGGCTTCCCAACC; 3′ TTTGATGCCTCTAGCACGCG
Terms and licenses: Academic/Nonprofit Terms; Industry Terms: Not Available to Industry
How to cite: pCRRNA-G20-R18 was a gift from David Bikard & Sven van Teeffelen (Addgene plasmid # 101817 ; http://n2t.net/addgene:101817 ; RRID:Addgene_101817)
